>Addgene plasmid #105010 | pCAG vGlut1 mCherry | depositor full sequence | sequence record 199362 | pCAG vGlut1 mCherry sequence 7246 bps
CAAAAGGCCAGGAACCGTAAAAAGGCCGCGTTGCTGGCGTTTTTCCATAGGCTCCGCCCCCCTGACGAGC
ATCACAAAAATCGACGCTCAAGTCAGAGGTGGCGAAACCCGACAGGACTATAAAGATACCAGGCGTTTCC
CCCTGGAAGCTCCCTCGTGCGCTCTCCTGTTCCGACCCTGCCGCTTACCGGATACCTGTCCGCCTTTCTC
CCTTCGGGAAGCGTGGCGCTTTCTCATAGCTCACGCTGTAGGTATCTCAGTTCGGTGTAGGTCGTTCGCT
CCAAGCTGGGCTGTGTGCACGAACCCCCCGTTCAGCCCGACCGCTGCGCCTTATCCGGTAACTATCGTCT
TGAGTCCAACCCGGTAAGACACGACTTATCGCCACTGGCAGCAGCCACTGGTAACAGGATTAGCAGAGCG
AGGTATGTAGGCGGTGCTACAGAGTTCTTGAAGTGGTGGCCTAACTACGGCTACACTAGAAGACAGTATT
TGGTATCTGCGCTCTGCTGAAGCCAGTTACCTTCGGAAAAAGAGTTGGTAGCTCTTGATCCGGCAAACAA
ACCACCGCTGGTAGCGGTGGTTTTTTTGTTTGCAAGCAGCAGATTACGCGCAGAAAAAAAGGATCTCAAG
AAGATCCTTTGATCTTTTCTACGGGGTCTGACGCTCAGTGGAACGAAAACTCACGTTAAGGGATTTTGGT
CATGAGATTATCAAAAAGGATCTTCACCTAGATCCTTTTAAATTAAAAATGAAGTTTTAAATCAATCTAA
AGTATATATGAGTAAACTTGGTCTGACAGTTACCAATGCTTAATCAGTGAGGCACCTATCTCAGCGATCT
GTCTATTTCGTTCATCCATAGTTGCCTGACTCCCCGTCGTGTAGATAACTACGATACGGGAGGGCTTACC
ATCTGGCCCCAGTGCTGCAATGATACCGCGAGACCCACGCTCACCGGCTCCAGATTTATCAGCAATAAAC
CAGCCAGCCGGAAGGGCCGAGCGCAGAAGTGGTCCTGCAACTTTATCCGCCTCCATCCAGTCTATTAATT
GTTGCCGGGAAGCTAGAGTAAGTAGTTCGCCAGTTAATAGTTTGCGCAACGTTGTTGCCATTGCTACAGG
CATCGTGGTGTCACGCTCGTCGTTTGGTATGGCTTCATTCAGCTCCGGTTCCCAACGATCAAGGCGAGTT
ACATGATCCCCCATGTTGTGCAAAAAAGCGGTTAGCTCCTTCGGTCCTCCGATCGTTGTCAGAAGTAAGT
TGGCCGCAGTGTTATCACTCATGGTTATGGCAGCACTGCATAATTCTCTTACTGTCATGCCATCCGTAAG
ATGCTTTTCTGTGACTGGTGAGTACTCAACCAAGTCATTCTGAGAATAGTGTATGCGGCGACCGAGTTGC
TCTTGCCCGGCGTCAATACGGGATAATACCGCGCCACATAGCAGAACTTTAAAAGTGCTCATCATTGGAA
AACGTTCTTCGGGGCGAAAACTCTCAAGGATCTTACCGCTGTTGAGATCCAGTTCGATGTAACCCACTCG
TGCACCCAACTGATCTTCAGCATCTTTTACTTTCACCAGCGTTTCTGGGTGAGCAAAAACAGGAAGGCAA
AATGCCGCAAAAAAGGGAATAAGGGCGACACGGAAATGTTGAATACTCATACTCTTCCTTTTTCAATATT
ATTGAAGCATTTATCAGGGTTATTGTCTCATGAGCGGATACATATTTGAATGTATTTAGAAAAATAAACA
AATAGGGGTTCCGCGCACATTTCCCCGAAAAGTGCCACCTGGGTCGACATTGATTATTGACTAGTTATTA
ATAGTAATCAATTACGGGGTCATTAGTTCATAGCCCATATATGGAGTTCCGCGTTACATAACTTACGGTA
AATGGCCCGCCTGGCTGACCGCCCAACGACCCCCGCCCATTGACGTCAATAATGACGTATGTTCCCATAG
TAACGCCAATAGGGACTTTCCATTGACGTCAATGGGTGGAGTATTTACGGTAAACTGCCCACTTGGCAGT
ACATCAAGTGTATCATATGCCAAGTACGCCCCCTATTGACGTCAATGACGGTAAATGGCCCGCCTGGCAT
TATGCCCAGTACATGACCTTATGGGACTTTCCTACTTGGCAGTACATCTACGTATTAGTCATCGCTATTA
CCATGGTCGAGGTGAGCCCCACGTTCTGCTTCACTCTCCCCATCTCCCCCCCCTCCCCACCCCCAATTTT
GTATTTATTTATTTTTTAATTATTTTGTGCAGCGATGGGGGCGGGGGGGGGGGGGGGGCGCGCGCCAGGC
GGGGCGGGGCGGGGCGAGGGGCGGGGCGGGGCGAGGCGGAGAGGTGCGGCGGCAGCCAATCAGAGCGGCG
CGCTCCGAAAGTTTCCTTTTATGGCGAGGCGGCGGCGGCGGCGGCCCTATAAAAAGCGAAGCGCGCGGCG
GGCGGGAGTCGCTGCGTTGCCTTCGCCCCGTGCCCCGCTCCGCGCCGCCTCGCGCCGCCCGCCCCGGCTC
TGACTGACCGCGTTACTCCCACAGGTGAGCGGGCGGGACGGCCCTTCTCCTCCGGGCTGTAATTAGCGCT
TGGTTTAATGACGGCTCGTTTCTTTTCTGTGGCTGCGTGAAAGCCTTAAAGGGCTCCGGGAGGGCCCTTT
GTGCGGGGGGGAGCGGCTCGGGGGGTGCGTGCGTGTGTGTGTGCGTGGGGAGCGCCGCGTGCGGCCCGCG
CTGCCCGGCGGCTGTGAGCGCTGCGGGCGCGGCGCGGGGCTTTGTGCGCTCCGCGTGTGCGCGAGGGGAG
CGCGGCCGGGGGCGGTGCCCCGCGGTGCGGGGGGGCTGCGAGGGGAACAAAGGCTGCGTGCGGGGTGTGT
GCGTGGGGGGGTGAGCAGGGGGTGTGGGCGCGGCGGTCGGGCTGTAACCCCCCCCTGCACCCCCCTCCCC
GAGTTGCTGAGCACGGCCCGGCTTCGGGTGCGGGGCTCCGTACGGGGCGTGGCGCGGGGCTCGCCGTGCC
GGGCGGGGGGTGGCGGCAGGTGGGGGTGCCGGGCGGGGCGGGGCCGCCTCGGGCCGGGGAGGGCTCGGGG
GAGGGGCGCGGCGGCCCCCGGAGCGCCGGCGGCTGTCGAGGCGCGGCGAGCCGCAGCCATTGCCTTTTAT
GGTAATCGTGCGAGAGGGCGCAGGGACTTCCTTTGTCCCAAATCTGTGCGGAGCCGAAATCTGGGAGGCG
CCGCCGCACCCCCTCTAGCGGGCGCGGGGCGAAGCGGTGCGGCGCCGGCAGGAAGGAAATGGGCGGGGAG
GGCCTTCGTGCGTCGCCGCGCCGCCGTCCCCTTCTCCCTCTCCAGCCTCGGGGCTGTCCGCGGGGGGACG
GCTGCCTTCGGGGGGGACGGGGCAGGGCGGGGTTCGGCTTCTGGCGTGTGACCGGCGGCTCTAGAGCCTC
TGCTAACCATGTTCATGCCTTCTTCTTTTTCCTACAGCTCCTGGGCAACGTGCTGGTTATTGTGCTGTCT
CATCATTTTGGCAAAGAATTGCTCGAGGCCACCATGGAGTTCCGGCAGGAGGAGTTTCGGAAGCTGGCGG
GGCGCGCCCTGGGGAGGCTGCACCGGTTACTGGAGAAGCGGCAGGAAGGCGCGGAGACATTGGAGCTGAG
CGCCGACGGGCGCCCAGTGACCACACACACGCGGGACCCGCCGGTGGTGGACTGCACTTGCTTTGGCCTC
CCTCGCCGCTACATCATCGCGATCATGAGCGGTCTGGGTTTCTGCATCAGCTTTGGCATCCGCTGCAACC
TGGGCGTGGCCATCGTATCCATGGTCAACAACAGTACAACCCACCGTGGGGGCCACGTGGTGGTGCAGAA
AGCCCAGTTCAACTGGGATCCAGAGACTGTCGGCCTCATACATGGCTCCTTTTTCTGGGGGTACATTGTC
ACTCAGATTCCTGGAGGATTTATCTGCCAAAAATTCGCAGCCAACAGGGTCTTTGGCTTTGCCATTGTGG
CTACCTCCACCCTAAATATGTTGATCCCTTCAGCAGCCCGTGTTCACTATGGCTGTGTCATCTTCGTGAG
GATCCTTCAGGGATTGGTGGAGGGGGTCACATACCCTGCTTGCCATGGCATCTGGAGCAAATGGGCCCCT
CCCTTAGAACGGAGTCGGCTGGCGACGACAGCCTTTTGCGGTTCCTATGCCGGGGCAGTGGTTGCCATGC
CTCTGGCTGGGGTCCTGGTACAGTATTCAGGATGGAGTTCTGTCTTCTATGTCTATGGCAGCTTCGGGAT
CTTTTGGTACCTGTTCTGGTTGCTTGTCTCCTACGAGTCACCTGCACTACACCCCAGCATCTCCGAGGAG
GAGCGCAAATACATTGAGGATGCCATCGGAGAAAGCGCCAAGCTCATGAACCCTGTTACGAAGTTTAACA
CACCCTGGAGGCGCTTCTTTACCTCCATGCCGGTCTATGCCATCATTGTCGCCAACTTTTGCCGCAGCTG
GACTTTCTACCTGCTCCTCATCTCCCAGCCCGCCTACTTTGAAGAAGTGTTCGGCTTTGAGATCAGCAAG
GTGGGACTGGTGTCGGCACTGCCTCACCTTGTCATGACTATCATCGTACCCATCGGAGGCCAGATCGCCG
ACTTCCTGCGCAGTCGTCATATAATGTCCACGACCAATGTGCGAAAGCTGATGAACTGCGGGGGTTTCGG
GATGGAAGCTACGCTGCTGCTGGTGGTCGGATACTCACACTCCAAGGGCGTGGCCATCTCCTTCCTGGTC
CTGGCTGTGGGCTTCAGTGGCTTTGCTATCTCTGGGTTTAACGTGAACCACTTGGACATCGCCCCTCGAT
ATGCCAGCATCTTGATGGGCATTTCCAATGGCGTGGGCACACTGTCTGGGATGGTGTGCCCCATCATCGT
GGGTGCAATGACCAAGCACAAGACGCGGGAGGAGTGGCAGTACGTGTTCCTCATAGCCTCCCTGGTGCAC
TATGGAGGTGTCATCTTCTATGGGGTCTTTGCTTCGGGAGAGAAACAGCCGTGGGCAGAGCCGGAGGAGA
TGAGCGAGGAGAAGTGTGGCTTTGTTGGCCACGACCAGCTGGCTGGCAGTGACGAAAGTGAAATGGAAGA
CGAGGTTGAGCCCCCGGGGGCACCCCCCGCACCTCCGCCTTCCTACGGGGCCACACACAGCACAGTTCAG
CCTCCAAGGCCCCCACCCCCTGTCCGGGACTACGAATTCGGTGGTTCTATGGTGAGCAAGGGCGAGGAGG
ATAACATGGCCATCATCAAGGAGTTCATGCGCTTCAAGGTGCACATGGAGGGCTCCGTGAACGGCCACGA
GTTCGAGATCGAGGGCGAGGGCGAGGGCCGCCCCTACGAGGGCACCCAGACCGCCAAGCTGAAGGTGACC
AAGGGTGGCCCCCTGCCCTTCGCCTGGGACATCCTGTCCCCTCAGTTCATGTACGGCTCCAAGGCCTACG
TGAAGCACCCCGCCGACATCCCCGACTACTTGAAGCTGTCCTTCCCCGAGGGCTTCAAGTGGGAGCGCGT
GATGAACTTCGAGGACGGCGGCGTGGTGACCGTGACCCAGGACTCCTCCCTGCAGGACGGCGAGTTCATC
TACAAGGTGAAGCTGCGCGGCACCAACTTCCCCTCCGACGGCCCCGTAATGCAGAAGAAGACCATGGGCT
GGGAGGCCTCCTCCGAGCGGATGTACCCCGAGGACGGCGCCCTGAAGGGCGAGATCAAGCAGAGGCTGAA
GCTGAAGGACGGCGGCCACTACGACGCTGAGGTCAAGACCACCTACAAGGCCAAGAAGCCCGTGCAGCTG
CCCGGCGCCTACAACGTCAACATCAAGTTGGACATCACCTCCCACAACGAGGACTACACCATCGTGGAAC
AGTACGAACGCGCCGAGGGCCGCCACTCCACCGGCGGCATGGACGAGCTGTACAAGTAGGCGGCCGCAAT
TCACTCCTCAGGTGCAGGCTGCCTATCAGAAGGTGGTGGCTGGTGTGGCCAATGCCCTGGCTCACAAATA
CCACTGAGATCTTTTTCCCTCTGCCAAAAATTATGGGGACATCATGAAGCCCCTTGAGCATCTGACTTCT
GGCTAATAAAGGAAATTTATTTTCATTGCAATAGTGTGTTGGAATTTTTTGTGTCTATCACTCGGAAGGA
CATATGGGAGGGCAAATCATTTAAAACATCAGAATGAGTATTTGGTTTAGAGTTTGGCAACATATGCCCA
TATGCTGGCTGCCATGAACAAAGGTTGGCTATAAAGAGGTCATCAGTATATGAAACAGCCCCCTGCTGTC
CATTCCTTATTCCATAGAAAAGCCTTGACTTGAGGTTAGATTTTTTTTATATTTTGTTTTGTGTTATTTT
TTTCTTTAACATCCCTAAAATTTTCCTTACATGTTTTACTAGCCAGATTTTTCCTCCTCTCCTGACTACT
CCCAGTCATAGCTGTCCCTCTTCTCTTATGGAGATCCCTCGACCTGCACCGTCGACCAGCTGGTCGACGG
TGCACCGTCGACCAGCTTGGCGTAATCATGGTCATAGCTGTTTCCTGTGTGAAATTGTTATCCGCTCACA
ATTCCACACAACATACGAGCCGGAAGCATAAAGTGTAAAGCCTGGGGTGCCTAATGAGTGAGCTAACTCA
CATTAATTGCGTTGCGCTCACTGCCCGCTTTCCAGTCGGGAAACCTGTCGTGCCAGCGGATCCGCATCTC
AATTAGTCAGCAACCATAGTCCCGCCCCTAACTCCGCCCATCCCGCCCCTAACTCCGCCCAGTTCCGCCC
ATTCTCCGCCCCATGGCTGACTAATTTTTTTTATTTATGCAGAGGCCGAGGCCGCCTCGGCCTCTGAGCT
ATTCCAGAAGTAGTGAGGAGGCTTTTTTGGAGGCCTAGGCTTTTGCAAAAAGCTAACTTGTTTATTGCAG
CTTATAATGGTTACAAATAAAGCAATAGCATCACAAATTTCACAAATAAAGCATTTTTTTCACTGCATTC
TAGTTGTGGTTTGTCCAAACTCATCAATGTATCTTATCATGTCTGGATCCGCTGCATTAATGAATCGGCC
AACGCGCGGGGAGAGGCGGTTTGCGTATTGGGCGCTCTTCCGCTTCCTCGCTCACTGACTCGCTGCGCTC
GGTCGTTCGGCTGCGGCGAGCGGTATCAGCTCACTCAAAGGCGGTAATACGGTTATCCACAGAATCAGGG
GATAACGCAGGAAAGAACATGTGAGCAAAAGGCCAG
Features (pLannotate 1.2.2; 19 found; start..end, strand, type, name):
     42..629     -  rep_origin     ori: high-copy-number ColE1/pMB1/pBR322/pUC origin of replication
    800..1660    -  CDS            AmpR: β-lactamase; bla; confers resistance to ampicillin, carbenicillin, and related antibiotics
   1661..1765    -  promoter       AmpR promoter: bla
   1796..2175    +  enhancer       CMV enhancer: human cytomegalovirus immediate early enhancer
   2177..2454    +  promoter       chicken β-actin promoter: No description available
   2455..3467    +  intron         chimeric intron: chimera between introns from chicken β-actin and rabbit β-globin
   3534..5213    +  CDS            Slc17a7: VGLU1_RAT - Also known as Bnpi, Vglut1. Experimental evidence at protein level: Swiss-Prot protein existence level 1. Mediates the uptake of glutamate into synaptic vesicles at presynaptic nerve terminals of excitatory neural cells. May also mediate the transport of inorganic phosphate. From Rattus norvegicus (Rat).
   5229..5939    +  CDS            mCherry: monomeric derivative of DsRed fluorescent protein (Shaner et al., 2004) mammalian codon-optimized
   5947..6024    +  CDS            HBB (fragment): HBB_PONPY - Experimental evidence at transcript level: Swiss-Prot protein existence level 2. Involved in oxygen transport from the lung to the various peripheral tissues. From Pongo pygmaeus (Bornean orangutan).
   6095..6146    +  polyA_signal   β-globin poly(A) signal (fragment): rabbit β-globin polyadenylation signal (Gil and Proudfoot, 1987)
   6565..6581    -  protein_bind   lac operator: The lac repressor binds to the lac operator to inhibit transcription in E. coli. This inhibition can be relieved by adding lactose or isopropyl-β-D-thiogalactopyranoside (IPTG). lac repressor encoded by lacI
   6589..6619    -  promoter       lac promoter: promoter for the E. coli lac operon
   6634..6655    -  protein_bind   CAP binding site: CAP binding activates transcription in the presence of cAMP. E. coli catabolite activator protein
   6668..6707    -  CDS            lacI (fragment): lac repressor; lacI; The lac repressor binds to the lac operator to inhibit transcription in E. coli. This inhibition can be relieved by adding lactose or isopropyl-β-D-thiogalactopyranoside (IPTG).
   6714..6736    +  promoter       SV40 promoter (fragment): SV40 enhancer and early promoter
   6760..6895    +  rep_origin     SV40 ori: SV40 origin of replication
   6915..7049    +  polyA_signal   SV40 poly(A) signal: SV40 polyadenylation signal
   7051..7105    -  CDS            lacI (fragment): lac repressor; lacI; The lac repressor binds to the lac operator to inhibit transcription in E. coli. This inhibition can be relieved by adding lactose or isopropyl-β-D-thiogalactopyranoside (IPTG).
   7107..7240    -  rep_origin     RSF ori (fragment): Plasmids containing the RSF 1030 origin of replication can be propagated in E. coli cells that contain additional plasmids with compatible origins.
