[The description below was written by a language model from this plasmid's Addgene catalogue record and pLannotate feature annotations shown in this document.]
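Description:
pCAG vGlut1 mCherry is a 7,246 bp mammalian expression plasmid built on the pCIG2 backbone. It is designed to label excitatory presynaptic terminals with a red fluorescent version of the vesicular glutamate transporter. It is propagated in E. coli as a high-copy plasmid through a ColE1/pUC-type origin and selected with ampicillin through a β-lactamase gene driven by its own bla promoter. The backbone also carries remnants of a lac promoter/operator region, short lacI and RSF origin fragments, an SV40 origin with a partial SV40 promoter, and an SV40 polyadenylation signal. None of these elements is linked to a mammalian selection marker in the annotation.

The payload is expressed from the composite CAG promoter, annotated as the CMV immediate-early enhancer, the chicken β-actin promoter and the chimeric β-actin/β-globin intron. Together these give strong, broadly active expression in mammalian cells, including neurons. Downstream lies the rat Slc17a7 (VGLUT1) coding sequence, which encodes the transporter that loads glutamate into synaptic vesicles at excitatory terminals. It is followed after a short gap by mCherry on the same strand. This layout and the plasmid name suggest a C-terminal VGLUT1–mCherry fusion, although the record does not explicitly state the reading-frame junction or linker. The transcript ends in rabbit β-globin 3′ sequence containing a poly(A) signal; the short "HBB" coding hit there is most likely just part of this globin-derived region. No IRES-GFP cassette is annotated.

Because VGLUT1 is targeted to synaptic vesicles, the tagged protein serves as a fluorescent marker of excitatory presynaptic boutons. The depositor's stated purpose matches this, and the associated study examined presynaptic calcium clearance and neurotransmitter release along cortical axons.
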