Addgene plasmid #105010: pCAG vGlut1 mCherry
Purpose: Excitatory presynaptic marker
Depositing lab: Franck Polleux. Depositing organization: Columbia University. Publication: LKB1 Regulates Mitochondria-Dependent Presynaptic Calcium Clearance and Neurotransmitter Release Properties at Excitatory Synapses along Cortical Axons. Kwon SK, Sando R 3rd, Lewis TL, Hirabayashi Y, Maximov A, Polleux F. PLoS Biol. 2016 Jul 18;14(7):e1002516. doi: 10.1371/journal.pbio.1002516. eCollection 2016 Jul. PBIOLOGY-D-16-00343 PubMed 27429220.
Backbone
  Vector backbone: pCIG2
  Vector type: Mammalian Expression
Growth in bacteria
  Bacterial resistance: Ampicillin, 100 μg/mL
  Growth temperature: 37°C
  Growth strain: DH5alpha
  Copy number: High Copy
Gene/Insert
  Gene/Insert name: SLC17A7 (alt name: NM_053859.2)
  Species: R. norvegicus (rat)
  Promoter: CAG
  Cloning method: Restriction Enzyme; 5′ cloning site unknown (unknown if destroyed); 3′ cloning site unknown (unknown if destroyed)
Terms and licenses: Academic/Nonprofit Terms; Industry Terms: Not Available to Industry
How to cite: pCAG vGlut1 mCherry was a gift from Franck Polleux (Addgene plasmid # 105010 ; http://n2t.net/addgene:105010 ; RRID:Addgene_105010)
