>Addgene plasmid #105010 | pCAG vGlut1 mCherry | addgene partial sequence | sequence record 202032 | Addgene NGS Partial Result
CGAGGCCACCATGGAGTTCCGGCAGGAGGAGTTTCGGAAGCTGGCGGGGCGCGCCCTGGGGAGGCTGCAC
CGGTTACTGGAGAAGCGGCAGGAAGGCGCGGAGACATTGGAGCTGAGCGCCGACGGGCGCCCAGTGACCA
CACACACGCGGGACCCGCCGGTGGTGGACTGCACTTGCTTTGGCCTCCCTCGCCGCTACATCATCGCGAT
CATGAGCGGTCTGGGTTTCTGCATCAGCTTTGGCATCCGCTGCAACCTGGGCGTGGCCATCGTATCCATG
GTCAACAACAGTACAACCCACCGTGGGGGCCACGTGGTGGTGCAGAAAGCCCAGTTCAACTGGGATCCAG
AGACTGTCGGCCTCATACATGGCTCCTTTTTCTGGGGGTACATTGTCACTCAGATTCCTGGAGGATTTAT
CTGCCAAAAATTCGCAGCCAACAGGGTCTTTGGCTTTGCCATTGTGGCTACCTCCACCCTAAATATGTTG
ATCCCTTCAGCAGCCCGTGTTCACTATGGCTGTGTCATCTTCGTGAGGATCCTTCAGGGATTGGTGGAGG
GGGTCACATACCCTGCTTGCCATGGCATCTGGAGCAAATGGGCCCCTCCCTTAGAACGGAGTCGGCTGGC
GACGACAGCCTTTTGCGGTTCCTATGCCGGGGCAGTGGTTGCCATGCCTCTGGCTGGGGTCCTGGTACAG
TATTCAGGATGGAGTTCTGTCTTCTATGTCTATGGCAGCTTCGGGATCTTTTGGTACCTGTTCTGGTTGC
TTGTCTCCTACGAGTCACCTGCACTACACCCCAGCATCTCCGAGGAGGAGCGCAAATACATTGAGGATGC
CATCGGAGAAAGCGCCAAGCTCATGAACCCTGTTACGAAGTTTAACACACCCTGGAGGCGCTTCTTTACC
TCCATGCCGGTCTATGCCATCATTGTCGCCAACTTTTGCCGCAGCTGGACTTTCTACCTGCTCCTCATCT
CCCAGCCCGCCTACTTTGAAGAAGTGTTCGGCTTTGAGATCAGCAAGGTGGGACTGGTGTCGGCACTGCC
TCACCTTGTCATGACTATCATCGTACCCATCGGAGGCCAGATCGCCGACTTCCTGCGCAGTCGTCATATA
ATGTCCACGACCAATGTGCGAAAGCTGATGAACTGCGGGGGTTTCGGGATGGAAGCTACGCTGCTGCTGG
TGGTCGGATACTCACACTCCAAGGGCGTGGCCATCTCCTTCCTGGTCCTGGCTGTGGGCTTCAGTGGCTT
TGCTATCTCTGGGTTTAACGTGAACCACTTGGACATCGCCCCTCGATATGCCAGCATCTTGATGGGCATT
TCCAATGGCGTGGGCACACTGTCTGGGATGGTGTGCCCCATCATCGTGGGTGCAATGACCAAGCACAAGA
CGCGGGAGGAGTGGCAGTACGTGTTCCTCATAGCCTCCCTGGTGCACTATGGAGGTGTCATCTTCTATGG
GGTCTTTGCTTCGGGAGAGAAACAGCCGTGGGCAGAGCCGGAGGAGATGAGCGAGGAGAAGTGTGGCTTT
GTTGGCCACGACCAGCTGGCTGGCAGTGACGAAAGTGAAATGGAAGACGAGGTTGAGCCCCCGGGGGCAC
CCCCCGCACCTCCGCCTTCCTACGGGGCCACACACAGCACAGTTCAGCCTCCAAGGCCCCCACCCCCTGT
CCGGGACTACGAATTCGGTGGTTCTATGGTGAGCAAGGGCGAGGAGGATAACATGGCCATCATCAAGGAG
TTCATGCGCTTCAAGGTGCACATGGAGGGCTCCGTGAACGGCCACGAGTTCGAGATCGAGGGCGAGGGCG
AGGGCCGCCCCTACGAGGGCACCCAGACCGCCAAGCTGAAGGTGACCAAGGGTGGCCCCCTGCCCTTCGC
CTGGGACATCCTGTCCCCTCAGTTCATGTACGGCTCCAAGGCCTACGTGAAGCACCCCGCCGACATCCCC
GACTACTTGAAGCTGTCCTTCCCCGAGGGCTTCAAGTGGGAGCGCGTGATGAACTTCGAGGACGGCGGCG
TGGTGACCGTGACCCAGGACTCCTCCCTGCAGGACGGCGAGTTCATCTACAAGGTGAAGCTGCGCGGCAC
CAACTTCCCCTCCGACGGCCCCGTAATGCAGAAGAAGACCATGGGCTGGGAGGCCTCCTCCGAGCGGATG
TACCCCGAGGACGGCGCCCTGAAGGGCGAGATCAAGCAGAGGCTGAAGCTGAAGGACGGCGGCCACTACG
ACGCTGAGGTCAAGACCACCTACAAGGCCAAGAAGCCCGTGCAGCTGCCCGGCGCCTACAACGTCAACAT
CAAGTTGGACATCACCTCCCACAACGAGGACTACACCATCGTGGAACAGTACGAACGCGCCGAGGGCCGC
CACTCCACCGGCGGCATGGACGAGCTGTACAAGTAGGCGGCCGCAATTCACTCCTCAGGTGCAGGCTGCC
TATCAGAAGGTGGTGGCTGGTGTGGCCAATGCCCTGGCTCACAAATACCACTGAGATCTTTTTCCCTCTG
CCAAAAATTATGGGGACATCATGAAGCCCCTTGAGCATCTGACTTCTGGCTAATAAAGGAAATTTATTTT
CATTGCAATAGTGTGTTGGAATTTTTTGTGTCTCTCACTCGGAAGGACATATGGGAGGGCAAATCATTTA
AAACATCAGAATGAGTATTTGGTTTAGAGTTTGGCAACATATGCCCATATGCTGGCTGCCATGAACAAAG
GTTGGCTATAAAGAGGTCATCAGTATATGAAACAGCCCCCTGCTGTCCATTCCTTATTCCATAGAAAAGC
CTTGACTTGAGGTTAGATTTTTTTTATATTTTGTTTTGTGTTATTTTTTTCTTTAACATCCCTAAAATTT
TCCTTACATGTTTTACTAGCCAGATTTTTCCTCCTCTCCTGACTACTCCCAGTCATAGCTGTCCCTCTTC
TCTTATGGAGATCCCTCGACCTGCACCGTCGACCAGCTGGTCGACGGTGCACCGTCGACCAGCTTGGCGT
AATCATGGTCATAGCTGTTTCCTGTGTGAAATTGTTATCCGCTCACAATTCCACACAACATACGAGCCGG
AAGCATAAAGTGTAAAGCCTGGGGTGCCTAATGAGTGAGCTAACTCACATTAATTGCGTTGCGCTCACTG
CCCGCTTTCCAGTCGGGAAACCTGTCGTGCCAGCGGATCCGCATCTCAATTAGTCAGCAACCATAGTCCC
GCCCCTAACTCCGCCCATCCCGCCCCTAACTCCGCCCAGTTCCGCCCATTCTCCGCCCCATGGCTGACTA
ATTTTTTTTATTTATGCAGAGGCCGAGGCCGCCTCGGCCTCTGAGCTATTCCAGAAGTAGTGAGGAGGCT
TTTTTGGAGGCCTAGGCTTTTGCAAAAAGCTAACTTGTTTATTGCAGCTTATAATGGTTACAAATAAAGC
AATAGCATCACAAATTTCACAAATAAAGCATTTTTTTCACTGCATTCTAGTTGTGGTTTGTCCAAACTCA
TCAATGTATCTTATCATGTCTGGATCCGCTGCATTAATGAATCGGCCAACGCGCGGGGAGAGGCGGTTTG
CGTATTGGGCGCTCTTCCGCTTCCTCGCTCACTGACTCGCTGCGCTCGGTCGTTCGGCTGCGGCGAGCGG
TATCAGCTCACTCAAAGGCGGTAATACGGTTATCCACAGAATCAGGGGATAACGCAGGAAAGAACATGTG
AGCAAAAGGCCAGCAAAAGGCCAGGAACCGTAAAAAGGCCGCGTTGCTGGCGTTTTTCCATAGGCTCCGC
CCCCCTGACGAGCATCACAAAAATCGACGCTCAAGTCAGAGGTGGCGAAACCCGACAGGACTATAAAGAT
ACCAGGCGTTTCCCCCTGGAAGCTCCCTCGTGCGCTCTCCTGTTCCGACCCTGCCGCTTACCGGATACCT
GTCCGCCTTTCTCCCTTCGGGAAGCGTGGCGCTTTCTCATAGCTCACGCTGTAGGTATCTCAGTTCGGTG
TAGGTCGTTCGCTCCAAGCTGGGCTGTGTGCACGAACCCCCCGTTCAGCCCGACCGCTGCGCCTTATCCG
GTAACTATCGTCTTGAGTCCAACCCGGTAAGACACGACTTATCGCCACTGGCAGCAGCCACTGGTAACAG
GATTAGCAGAGCGAGGTATGTAGGCGGTGCTACAGAGTTCTTGAAGTGGTGGCCTAACTACGGCTACACT
AGAAGAACAGTATTTGGTATCTGCGCTCTGCTGAAGCCAGTTACCTTCGGAAAAAGAGTTGGTAGCTCTT
GATCCGGCAAACAAACCACCGCTGGTAGCGGTGGTTTTTTTGTTTGCAAGCAGCAGATTACGCGCAGAAA
AAAAGGATCTCAAGAAGATCCTTTGATCTTTTCTACGGGGTCTGACGCTCAGTGGAACGAAAACTCACGT
TAAGGGATTTTGGTCATGAGATTATCAAAAAGGATCTTCACCTAGATCCTTTTAAATTAAAAATGAAGTT
TTAAATCAATCTAAAGTATATATGAGTAAACTTGGTCTGACAGTTACCAATGCTTAATCAGTGAGGCACC
TATCTCAGCGATCTGTCTATTTCGTTCATCCATAGTTGCCTGACTCCCCGTCGTGTAGATAACTACGATA
CGGGAGGGCTTACCATCTGGCCCCAGTGCTGCAATGATACCGCGAGACCCACGCTCACCGGCTCCAGATT
TATCAGCAATAAACCAGCCAGCCGGAAGGGCCGAGCGCAGAAGTGGTCCTGCAACTTTATCCGCCTCCAT
CCAGTCTATTAATTGTTGCCGGGAAGCTAGAGTAAGTAGTTCGCCAGTTAATAGTTTGCGCAACGTTGTT
GCCATTGCTACAGGCATCGTGGTGTCACGCTCGTCGTTTGGTATGGCTTCATTCAGCTCCGGTTCCCAAC
GATCAAGGCGAGTTACATGATCCCCCATGTTGTGCAAAAAAGCGGTTAGCTCCTTCGGTCCTCCGATCGT
TGTCAGAAGTAAGTTGGCCGCAGTGTTATCACTCATGGTTATGGCAGCACTGCATAATTCTCTTACTGTC
ATGCCATCCGTAAGATGCTTTTCTGTGACTGGTGAGTACTCAACCAAGTCATTCTGAGAATAGTGTATGC
GGCGACCGAGTTGCTCTTGCCCGGCGTCAATACGGGATAATACCGCGCCACATAGCAGAACTTTAAAAGT
GCTCATCATTGGAAAACGTTCTTCGGGGCGAAAACTCTCAAGGATCTTACCGCTGTTGAGATCCAGTTCG
ATGTAACCCACTCGTGCACCCAACTGATCTTCAGCATCTTTTACTTTCACCAGCGTTTCTGGGTGAGCAA
AAACAGGAAGGCAAAATGCCGCAAAAAAGGGAATAAGGGCGACACGGAAATGTTGAATACTCATACTCTT
CCTTTTTCAATATTATTGAAGCATTTATCAGGGTTATTGTCTCATGAGCGGATACATATTTGAATGTATT
TAGAAAAATAAACAAATAGGGGTTCCGCGCACATTTCCCCGAAAAGTGCCACCTGGGTC
